>Addgene plasmid #125043 | pKmK.P10 | addgene full sequence | sequence record 244903 | Addgene NGS Result
TCGGTCTCAAACGTTTTGAACGCGAGGCTTTTTCCACTTTGACACATTTTTTCTTAGTGAAAACTGAAGA
AAGAAGTAGTAGGGTTGAGAGTAGAGTAGAAGTGGAATGTCAATAATGACTTTAGCAGGCTCTAAAGCAA
AAAGAAAACAGACAAACCAAAATTAAAATGCCTTCAAAATCACTCAATATGTAAACAAACACCCAATTAA
TTACATACGCATTACTGTCGCTACGATACTCCACTATTGCGCTTCTCCGAACCTCAATGTTATTGTTTGT
CCCACACAGTCATGATCAAGTTCTAAGTACTGATCATTAACTAAACAAAATCACTAACAACACACACTAG
AAAGTCCTTACATAGAAATTCCCGAAGAATGTCAAAGCGCTTCTATTTACTTACTCAACTGTTCACTTCC
GACAAGGATGGAAGGGGAGAAACAATAGTGAAAAAACATATATAAAGGCTGTGTAACATGTGCTCGGAAA
GAAAACATGTTGGGATTAATTATTACTCTTGTTCTATAATTAGGAATTTGCTGTCCATAAACGGTATAGT
AACTGAAAGACTTCTCACTATTTAATTGGTCAATATCCAATTGGTTTAAAGACAGACAGACCACAAATAC
GAAAATTTAATTTAACCGCCTTGCTAGCAACTCTAATCCTGTTCGGAGTATAGTGAAATAAGCAACGACG
AAAAAACACACACACGCGCTTACACAACATTAGTGAAAACGAAGTAACATTTATTACTTAATTACTATAG
TTGAAAAAAGAACCGAAAATAGCAGGCACGACCAACAAAAGCTACTTTCTAACAGACAAGGACATATTAA
TCAATTTCGAATATTTAGTATTTCCTCTAACACAATAAACACTCCCCCTTCCTTATTGGCCCCTCATTTT
CAAAGAGTAAGACAAAAATCAAGAGGAAAATTAACGCCCCAGAGTACAATATCATAATATCAAAAAAAAA
ATTCTACTATGTGAGACCAGACCAATAAAAAACGCCCGGCGGCAACCGAGCGTTCTGAACAAATCCAGAT
GGAGTTCTGAGGTCATTACTGGATCTATCAACAGGAGTCCAAGCGAGCTCGATATCAAATTACGCCCCGC
CCTGCCACTCATCGCAGTACTGTTGTAATTCATTAAGCATTCTGCCGACATGGAAGCCATCACAAACGGC
ATGATGAACCTGAATCGCCAGCGGCATCAGCACCTTGTCGCCTTGCGTATAATATTTGCCCATGGTGAAA
ACGGGGGCGAAGAAGTTGTCCATATTGGCCACGTTTAAATCAAAACTGGTGAAACTCACCCAGGGATTGG
CTGAAACGAAAAACATATTCTCAATAAACCCTTTAGGGAAATAGGCCAGGTTTTCACCGTAACACGCCAC
ATCTTGCGAATATATGTGTAGAAACTGCCGGAAATCGTCGTGGTATTCACTCCAGAGCGATGAAAACGTT
TCAGTTTGCTCATGGAAAACGGTGTAACAAGGGTGAACACTATCCCATATCACCAGCTCACCGTCTTTCA
TTGCCATACGAAATTCCGGATGAGCATTCATCAGGCGGGCAAGAATGTGAATAAAGGCCGGATAAAACTT
GTGCTTATTTTTCTTTACGGTCTTTAAAAAGGCCGTAATATCCAGCTGAACGGTCTGGTTATAGGTACAT
TGAGCAACTGACTGAAATGCCTCAAAATGTTCTTTACGATGCCATTGGGATATATCAACGGTGGTATATC
CAGTGATTTTTTTCTCCATTTTAGCTTCCTTAGCTCCTGAAAATCTCGATAACTCAAAAAATACGCCCGG
TAGTGATCTTATTTCATTATGGTGAAAGTTGGAACCTCTTACGTGCCCGATCAATCATGACCAAAATCCC
TTAACGTGAGTTTTCGTTCCACTGAGCGTCAGACCCCGTAGAAAAGATCAAAGGATCTTCTTGAGATCCT
TTTTTTCTGCGCGTAATCTGCTGCTTGCAAACAAAAAAACCACCGCTACCAGCGGTGGTTTGTTTGCCGG
ATCAAGAGCTACCAACTCTTTTTCCGAAGGTAACTGGCTTCAGCAGAGCGCAGATACCAAATACTGTTCT
TCTAGTGTAGCCGTAGTTAGGCCACCACTTCAAGAACTCTGTAGCACCGCCTACATACCTCGCTCTGCTA
ATCCTGTTACCAGTGGCTGCTGCCAGTGGCGATAAGTCGTGTCTTACCGGGTTGGACTCAAGACGATAGT
TACCGGATAAGGCGCAGCGGTCGGGCTGAACGGGGGGTTCGTGCACACAGCCCAGCTTGGAGCGAACGAC
CTACACCGAACTGAGATACCTACAGCGTGAGCTATGAGAAAGCGCCACGCTTCCCGAAGGGAGAAAGGCG
GACAGGTATCCGGTAAGCGGCAGGGTCGGAACAGGAGAGCGCACGAGGGAGCTTCCAGGGGGAAACGCCT
GGTATCTTTATAGTCCTGTCGGGTTTCGCCACCTCTGACTTGAGCGTCGATTTTTGTGATGCTCGTCAGG
GGGGCGGAGCCTATGGAAAAACGCCAGCAACGCGGCCTTTTTACGGTTCCTGGCCTTTTGCTGGCCTTTT
GCTCACATGTTCTTTCCTGCGTTATCCCCTGATTCTGTGGATAACCGTAG
Features (pLannotate 1.2.2; 4 found; start..end, strand, type, name):
   1005..1039    -  terminator     lambda t0 terminator: minimal transcription terminator from phage lambda (Scholtissek and Grosse, 1987)
   1113..1769    -  CDS            cat: CAT_ECOLX - Experimental evidence at protein level: Swiss-Prot protein existence level 1. This enzyme is an effector of chloramphenicol resistance in bacteria. From Escherichia coli. This protein is used as a marker in many commonly used cloning vectors, such as pACYC184.
   1770..1867    -  promoter       cat promoter: promoter of the E. coli cat gene encoding chloramphenicol acetyltransferase
   1951..2539    +  rep_origin     ori: high-copy-number ColE1/pMB1/pBR322/pUC origin of replication
