[The description below was written by a language model from this plasmid's Addgene catalogue record and pLannotate feature annotations shown in this document.]
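Description:
pKmK.P10 is a small part-storage plasmid from a Kluyveromyces marxianus synthetic biology toolkit, built in the YTK001 entry vector of the Yeast Toolkit (YTK) modular cloning system. It is maintained only in E. coli. The feature table shows a high-copy ColE1/pUC-type origin of replication and a chloramphenicol acetyltransferase (cat) gene driven by its native promoter and followed by the phage lambda t0 terminator, which gives chloramphenicol selection. No yeast origin, centromere or yeast selection marker is annotated. This fits its role as a storage vector rather than a plasmid meant to be transformed into yeast directly, despite the "yeast expression" vector-type label.

The payload is a 974 bp GDH2 promoter, described in the record as a K. marxianus promoter that is inducible by xylose. The automated annotation does not label it, but the unannotated region of roughly the first 1 kb of the 2,640 nt sequence matches the stated insert size. The fragment was inserted by BsmBI Golden Gate cloning, which destroyed the BsmBI sites. According to the depositor, it carries the YTK-compatible overhangs of a type 2 part, the position reserved for promoters in the YTK hierarchy. In that system, the part can be released and combined in a defined order with coding sequences, terminators and other standardised parts to assemble transcription units. This makes it useful for building cassettes that need sugar-responsive, regulated expression in K. marxianus. The depositor notes that minor differences between the sequencing result and the annotated reference do not affect function.
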