Addgene plasmid #125043: pKmK.P10
Purpose: Storage plasmid for K.marxianus promoter; type 2 part
Depositing lab: John Morrissey. Depositing organization: University College Cork. Publication: Biological Parts for Kluyveromyces marxianus Synthetic Biology. Rajkumar AS, Varela JA, Juergens H, Daran JG, Morrissey JP. Front Bioeng Biotechnol. 2019 May 7;7:97. doi: 10.3389/fbioe.2019.00097. eCollection 2019. PubMed 31134195.
Backbone
  Vector backbone: YTK001
  Backbone manufacturer: Dueber lab, UC Berkeley
  Backbone size w/o insert (bp): 1667
  Vector type: Yeast Expression, Synthetic Biology
Growth in bacteria
  Bacterial resistance: Chloramphenicol, 25 μg/mL
  Growth temperature: 37°C
  Growth strain: DH5alpha
  Copy number: High Copy
Gene/Insert
  Gene/Insert name: GDH2 promoter
  Insert size (bp): 974
  Cloning method: Restriction Enzyme; 5′ cloning site BsmBI (destroyed during cloning); 3′ cloning site BsmBI (destroyed during cloning)
  Sequencing primers: 5′ tttgctggccttttgctc; 3′ catctggatttgttcagaacg
Terms and licenses: Academic/Nonprofit Terms; Industry Terms: Not Available to Industry
Depositor comments: Promoter inducible by xylose. Contains the appropriate YTK-compatible Golden Gate overhangs for a type 2 part Please note that the minor differences between the Addgene NGS results and depositor's annotated sequence do not affect the plasmid function.
How to cite: pKmK.P10 was a gift from John Morrissey (Addgene plasmid # 125043 ; http://n2t.net/addgene:125043 ; RRID:Addgene_125043)
